Addgene plasmid #141634: TFORF0524
Purpose: Lentiviral vector for overexpressing the PAX4 transcription factor ORF with a unique 24-bp barcode. Barcodes facilitate identification of transcription factors in pooled screens.
Depositing lab: Feng Zhang. Depositing organization: Broad Institute. Publication: A transcription factor atlas of directed differentiation. Joung J, Ma S, Tay T, Geiger-Schuller KR, Kirchgatterer PC, Verdine VK, Guo B, Arias-Garcia MA, Allen WE, Singh A, Kuksenko O, Abudayyeh OO, Gootenberg JS, Fu Z, Macrae RK, Buenrostro JD, Regev A, Zhang F. Cell. 2023 Jan 5;186(1):209-229.e26. doi: 10.1016/j.cell.2022.11.026. PubMed 36608654.
Backbone
  Vector backbone: pLX_TRC317
  Backbone manufacturer: Broad Institute Genetic Perturbation Platform
  Backbone size w/o insert (bp): 8264
  Vector type: Mammalian Expression, Lentiviral
  Selectable markers: Puromycin
Growth in bacteria
  Bacterial resistance: Ampicillin, 100 μg/mL
  Growth temperature: 30°C
  Growth strain: DH5alpha
  Copy number: High Copy
Gene/Insert
  Gene/Insert name: PAX4
  Species: H. sapiens (human)
  Insert size (bp): 1157
  Entrez Gene: PAX4 (a.k.a. KPD, MODY9)
  Promoter: EF1a
  Cloning method: Unknown
  Sequencing primers: 5′ GGGTGGAGACTGAAGTTAGGCCAG; 3′ CACATAGCGTAAAAGGAGCAACATAG
Terms and licenses: Academic/Nonprofit Terms; Industry Terms: Not Available to Industry
Depositor comments: XM_011516276,ENST00000639438 . The transcription factor ORF portion of this plasmid was synthesized by Genewiz. Please test multiple small colonies in case of plasmid recombination. To make this collection available in a timely manner, a portion of this collection was not fully sequenced by Addgene. If an Addgene verified full plasmid sequence is not available, please contact us prior to placing an order to request the full sequence.
How to cite: TFORF0524 was a gift from Feng Zhang (Addgene plasmid # 141634 ; http://n2t.net/addgene:141634 ; RRID:Addgene_141634)
