[The description below was written by a language model from this plasmid's Addgene catalogue record and pLannotate feature annotations shown in this document.]
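Description:
TFORF0524 is a lentiviral mammalian expression plasmid built on the pLX_TRC317 backbone and carrying the human PAX4 open reading frame. It belongs to a barcoded transcription factor ORF collection. It is propagated in E. coli through a high-copy ColE1/pUC-type origin with ampicillin selection (AmpR), and the backbone also carries an f1 origin along with lac and T7/T3 promoter remnants from its cloning-vector ancestry. The depositor notes that the plasmid can recombine, which is a common concern with LTR-containing vectors.

The viral portion follows a third-generation, self-inactivating design. An RSV promoter fused to a truncated HIV-1 5' LTR drives production of the genomic RNA in packaging cells. This is followed by the Ψ packaging signal, a gag fragment, the Rev response element for Rev-dependent nuclear export, and a cPPT/CTS. The unit ends in a ΔU3 3' LTR, with an SV40 polyadenylation signal downstream.

Two cassettes lie between the LTRs. An SV40 early promoter drives puromycin N-acetyltransferase for selecting transduced cells, and the strong constitutive EF-1α promoter drives PAX4. A WPRE downstream of the ORF enhances transcript expression. PAX4 is a paired-box factor involved in pancreatic islet beta-cell differentiation. The annotation matches only about 900 nt of the 1,157 bp insert to the reference protein, which may reflect the particular isoform cited by the depositor.

The unique 24-bp barcode is not annotated in the feature table, so its exact position is not stated. It allows the ORF to be identified in pooled overexpression screens, such as those probing directed differentiation.
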