Features (pLannotate 1.2.2; 31 found; start..end, strand, type, name):
      5..231     +  promoter       RSV promoter: Rous sarcoma virus enhancer/promoter
    232..412     +  LTR            5' LTR (truncated): truncated 5' long terminal repeat (LTR) from HIV-1
    459..584     +  misc_feature   HIV-1 Ψ: packaging signal of human immunodeficiency virus type 1
    568..931     +  CDS            HIV-1 gag (fragment): gag protein from human immunodeficiency virus 1; gag
   1077..1310    +  misc_feature   RRE: The Rev response element (RRE) of HIV-1 allows for Rev-dependent mRNA export from the nucleus to the cytoplasm.
   1687..1713    +  CDS            Rev (fragment): human immunodeficiency virus 1 (HIV-1) Rev protein; rev; enhances nuclear export of unspliced and incompletely spliced viral mRNAs
   1720..1743    +  promoter       SV40 promoter (fragment): SV40 early promoter
   1744..1815    +  promoter       SV40 promoter (fragment): SV40 enhancer and early promoter
   1839..1974    +  rep_origin     SV40 ori: SV40 origin of replication
   2020..2616    +  CDS            PuroR (fragment): puromycin N-acetyltransferase; pac from Streptomyces; confers resistance to puromycin
   2665..2782    +  misc_feature   cPPT/CTS: central polypurine tract and central termination sequence of HIV-1
   2847..2913    +  CDS            small t antigen (fragment): SV40 (simian virus 40) small t antigen
   2920..4098    +  promoter       EF-1α promoter: strong constitutive promoter for human elongation factor EF-1α
   4115..5026    +  CDS            PAX4 (fragment): PAX4_HUMAN - Experimental evidence at protein level: Swiss-Prot protein existence level 1. Plays an important role in the differentiation and development of pancreatic islet beta cells. Transcriptional repressor that binds to a common element in the glucagon, insulin and somatostatin promoters. Competes with PAX6 for this same promoter binding site. Isoform 2 appears to be a dominant negative form antagonizing PAX4 transcriptional activity. From Homo sapiens (Human).
   5183..5236    +  promoter       U6 promoter (fragment): RNA polymerase III promoter for human U6 snRNA
   5278..5866    +  misc_feature   WPRE: woodchuck hepatitis virus posttranscriptional regulatory element
   5917..5936    +  misc_feature   cPPT/CTS (fragment): central polypurine tract and central termination sequence of HIV-1
   5938..6171    +  LTR            3' LTR (ΔU3): self-inactivating 3' long terminal repeat (LTR) from HIV-1
   6249..6370    +  polyA_signal   SV40 poly(A) signal: SV40 polyadenylation signal
   6410..6545    +  rep_origin     SV40 ori: SV40 origin of replication
   6566..6584    -  promoter       T7 promoter: promoter for bacteriophage T7 RNA polymerase
   6592..6747    +  CDS            lacZα (fragment): LacZα fragment of β-galactosidase; lacZ fragment
   6752..7180    +  rep_origin     f1 ori (sequence partly withheld): f1 bacteriophage origin of replication; arrow indicates direction of (+) strand synthesis
   7233..7337    +  promoter       AmpR promoter: bla
   7338..8198    +  CDS            AmpR: β-lactamase; bla; confers resistance to ampicillin, carbenicillin, and related antibiotics
   8369..8957    +  rep_origin     ori: high-copy-number ColE1/pMB1/pBR322/pUC origin of replication
   9140..9232    +  CDS            lacI (fragment): lac repressor; lacI; The lac repressor binds to the lac operator to inhibit transcription in E. coli. This inhibition can be relieved by adding lactose or isopropyl-β-D-thiogalactopyranoside (IPTG).
   9245..9266    +  protein_bind   CAP binding site: CAP binding activates transcription in the presence of cAMP. E. coli catabolite activator protein
   9281..9311    +  promoter       lac promoter: promoter for the E. coli lac operon
   9319..9335    +  protein_bind   lac operator: The lac repressor binds to the lac operator to inhibit transcription in E. coli. This inhibition can be relieved by adding lactose or isopropyl-β-D-thiogalactopyranoside (IPTG). lac repressor encoded by lacI
   9380..9398    +  promoter       T3 promoter: promoter for bacteriophage T3 RNA polymerase
>Addgene plasmid #141634 | TFORF0524 | addgene full sequence | sequence record 427326 | Addgene NGS Result
TTAATGTAGTCTTATGCAATACTCTTGTAGTCTTGCAACATGGTAACGATGAGTTAGCAACATGCCTTAC
AAGGAGAGAAAAAGCACCGTGCATGCCGATTGGTGGAAGTAAGGTGGTACGATCGTGCCTTATTAGGAAG
GCAACAGACGGGTCTGACATGGATTGGACGAACCACTGAATTGCCGCATTGCAGAGATATTGTATTTAAG
TGCCTAGCTCGATACATAAACGGGTCTCTCTGGTTAGACCAGATCTGAGCCTGGGAGCTCTCTGGCTAAC
TAGGGAACCCACTGCTTAAGCCTCAATAAAGCTTGCCTTGAGTGCTTCAAGTAGTGTGTGCCCGTCTGTT
GTGTGACTCTGGTAACTAGAGATCCCTCAGACCCTTTTAGTCAGTGTGGAAAATCTCTAGCAGTGGCGCC
CGAACAGGGACTTGAAAGCGAAAGGGAAACCAGAGGAGCTCTCTCGACGCAGGACTCGGCTTGCTGAAGC
GCGCACGGCAAGAGGCGAGGGGCGGCGACTGGTGAGTACGCCAAAAATTTTGACTAGCGGAGGCTAGAAG
GAGAGAGATGGGTGCGAGAGCGTCAGTATTAAGCGGGGGAGAATTAGATCGCGATGGGAAAAAATTCGGT
TAAGGCCAGGGGGAAAGAAAAAATATAAATTAAAACATATAGTATGGGCAAGCAGGGAGCTAGAACGATT
CGCAGTTAATCCTGGCCTGTTAGAAACATCAGAAGGCTGTAGACAAATACTGGGACAGCTACAACCATCC
CTTCAGACAGGATCAGAAGAACTTAGATCATTATATAATACAGTAGCAACCCTCTATTGTGTGCATCAAA
GGATAGAGATAAAAGACACCAAGGAAGCTTTAGACAAGATAGAGGAAGAGCAAAACAAAAGTAAGACCAC
CGCACAGCAAGCGGCCGCTGATCTTCAGACCTGGAGGAGGAGATATGAGGGACAATTGGAGAAGTGAATT
ATATAAATATAAAGTAGTAAAAATTGAACCATTAGGAGTAGCACCCACCAAGGCAAAGAGAAGAGTGGTG
CAGAGAGAAAAAAGAGCAGTGGGAATAGGAGCTTTGTTCCTTGGGTTCTTGGGAGCAGCAGGAAGCACTA
TGGGCGCAGCGTCAATGACGCTGACGGTACAGGCCAGACAATTATTGTCTGGTATAGTGCAGCAGCAGAA
CAATTTGCTGAGGGCTATTGAGGCGCAACAGCATCTGTTGCAACTCACAGTCTGGGGCATCAAGCAGCTC
CAGGCAAGAATCCTGGCTGTGGAAAGATACCTAAAGGATCAACAGCTCCTGGGGATTTGGGGTTGCTCTG
GAAAACTCATTTGCACCACTGCTGTGCCTTGGAATGCTAGTTGGAGTAATAAATCTCTGGAACAGATTTG
GAATCACACGACCTGGATGGAGTGGGACAGAGAAATTAACAATTACACAAGCTTAATACACTCCTTAATT
GAAGAATCGCAAAACCAGCAAGAAAAGAATGAACAAGAATTATTGGAATTAGATAAATGGGCAAGTTTGT
GGAATTGGTTTAACATAACAAATTGGCTGTGGTATATAAAATTATTCATAATGATAGTAGGAGGCTTGGT
AGGTTTAAGAATAGTTTTTGCTGTACTTTCTATAGTGAATAGAGTTAGGCAGGGATATTCACCATTATCG
TTTCAGACCCACCTCCCAACCCCGAGGGGACCCATGCATTGCATCTCAATTAGTCAGCAACCAGGTGTGG
AAAGTCCCCAGGCTCCCCAGCAGGCAGAAGTATGCAAAGCATGCGTCTCAATTAGTCAGCAACCATAGTC
CCGCCCCTAACTCCGCCCATCCCGCCCCTAACTCCGCCCAGTTCCGCCCATTCTCCGCCCCATGGCTGAC
TAATTTTTTTTATTTATGCAGAGGCCGAGGCCGCCTCGGCCTCTGAGCTATTCCAGAAGTAGTGAGGAGG
CTTTTTTGGAGGCCTAGGCTTTTGCAAAAAGCTTTCTAGAGGTACCACCGGAGCTTACCATGACCGAGTA
CAAGCCCACGGTGCGCCTCGCCACCCGCGACGACGTCCCCAGGGCCGTACGCACCCTCGCCGCCGCGTTC
GCCGACTACCCCGCCACGCGCCACACCGTCGATCCGGACCGCCACATCGAGCGGGTCACCGAGCTGCAAG
AACTCTTCCTCACGCGCGTCGGGCTCGACATCGGCAAGGTGTGGGTCGCGGACGACGGCGCCGCCGTGGC
GGTCTGGACCACGCCGGAGAGCGTCGAAGCGGGGGCGGTGTTCGCCGAGATCGGCCCGCGCATGGCCGAG
TTGAGCGGTTCCCGGCTGGCCGCGCAGCAACAGATGGAAGGCCTCCTGGCGCCGCACCGGCCCAAGGAGC
CCGCGTGGTTCCTGGCCACCGTCGGCGTCTCGCCCGACCACCAGGGCAAGGGTCTGGGCAGCGCCGTCGT
GCTCCCCGGAGTGGAGGCGGCCGAGCGCGCCGGGGTGCCCGCCTTCCTGGAGACCTCCGCGCCCCGCAAC
CTCCCCTTCTACGAGCGGCTCGGCTTCACCGTCACCGCCGACGTCGAGGTGCCCGAAGGACCGCGCACCT
GGTGCATGACCCGCAAGCCCGGTGCCAGTTAACGAATTCTAGATCTTGAGACAAATGGCAGTATTCATCC
ACAATTTTAAAAGAAAAGGGGGGATTGGGGGGTACAGTGCAGGGGAAAGAATAGTAGACATAATAGCAAC
AGACATACAAACTAAAGAATTACAAAAACAAATTACAAAAATTCAAAATTTTCGGGTTTATTACAGGGAC
AGCAGAGATCCACTTTGGCGCCGGCTCGAGGCCTGCAGGTGCAAAGATGGATAAAGTTTTAAACAGAGAG
GAATCTTTGCAGCTAATGGACCTTCTAGGTCTTGAAAGGAGTGGGAATTGGCTCCGGTGCCCGTCAGTGG
GCAGAGCGCACATCGCCCACAGTCCCCGAGAAGTTGGGGGGAGGGGTCGGCAATTGAACCGGTGCCTAGA
GAAGGTGGCGCGGGGTAAACTGGGAAAGTGATGTCGTGTACTGGCTCCGCCTTTTTCCCGAGGGTGGGGG
AGAACCGTATATAAGTGCAGTAGTCGCCGTGAACGTTCTTTTTCGCAACGGGTTTGCCGCCAGAACACAG
GTAAGTGCCGTGTGTGGTTCCCGCGGGCCTGGCCTCTTTACGGGTTATGGCCCTTGCGTGCCTTGAATTA
CTTCCACCTGGCTGCAGTACGTGATTCTTGATCCCGAGCTTCGGGTTGGAAGTGGGTGGGAGAGTTCGAG
GCCTTGCGCTTAAGGAGCCCCTTCGCCTCGTGCTTGAGTTGAGGCCTGGCCTGGGCGCTGGGGCCGCCGC
GTGCGAATCTGGTGGCACCTTCGCGCCTGTCTCGCTGCTTTCGATAAGTCTCTAGCCATTTAAAATTTTT
GATGACCTGCTGCGACGCTTTTTTTCTGGCAAGATAGTCTTGTAAATGCGGGCCAAGATCTGCACACTGG
TATTTCGGTTTTTGGGGCCGCGGGCGGCGACGGGGCCCGTGCGTCCCAGCGCACATGTTCGGCGAGGCGG
GGCCTGCGAGCGCGGCCACCGAGAATCGGACGGGGGTAGTCTCAAGCTGGCCGGCCTGCTCTGGTGCCTG
GCCTCGCGCCGCCGTGTATCGCCCCGCCCTGGGCGGCAAGGCTGGCCCGGTCGGCACCAGTTGCGTGAGC
GGAAAGATGGCCGCTTCCCGGCCCTGCTGCAGGGAGCTCAAAATGGAGGACGCGGCGCTCGGGAGAGCGG
GCGGGTGAGTCACCCACACAAAGGAAAAGGGCCTTTCCGTCCTCAGCCGTCGCTTCATGTGACTCCACGG
AGTACCGGGCGCCGTCCAGGCACCTCGATTAGTTCTCGAGCTTTTGGAGTACGTCGTCTTTAGGTTGGGG
GGAGGGGTTTTATGCGATGGAGTTTCCCCACACTGAGTGGGTGGAGACTGAAGTTAGGCCAGCTTGGCAC
TTGATGTAATTCTCCTTGGAATTTGCCCTTTTTGAGTTTGGATCTTGGTTCATTCTCAAGCCTCAGACAG
TGGTTCAAAGTTTTTTTCTTCCATTTCAGGTGTCGTGAGGCTAGCACCGCCACCATGCATCAGGACGGGA
TCAGCAGCATGAACCAGCTTGGGGGGCTCTTTGTGAATGGCCGGCCCCTGCCTCTGGATACCCGGCAGCA
GATTGTGCGGCTAGCAGTCAGTGGAATGCGGCCCTGTGACATCTCACGGATCCTTAAGGTATCTAATGGC
TGTGTGAGCAAGATCCTAGGGCGTTACTACCGCACAGGTGTCTTGGAGCCAAAGGGCATTGGGGGAAGCA
AGCCACGGCTGGCTACACCCCCTGTGGTGGCTCGAATTGCCCAGCTGAAGGGTGAGTGTCCAGCCCTCTT
TGCCTGGGAAATCCAACGCCAGCTTTGTGCTGAAGGGCTTTGCACCCAGGACAAGACTCCCAGTGTCTCC
TCCATCAACCGAGTCCTGCGGGCATTACAGGAGGACCAGGGACTACCGTGCACACGGCTCAGGTCACCAG
CTGTTTTGGCTCCAGCTGTCCTCACTCCCCATAGTGGCTCTGAGACTCCCCGGGGTACCCACCCAGGGAC
CGGCCACCGGAATCGGACTATCTTCTCCCCAAGCCAAGCAGAGGCACTGGAGAAAGAGTTCCAGCGTGGG
CAGTATCCTGATTCAGTGGCCCGTGGAAAGCTGGCTACTGCCACCTCTCTGCCTGAGGACACGGTGAGGG
TCTGGTTTTCCAACAGAAGAGCCAAATGGCGTCGGCAAGAGAAGCTCAAGTGGGAAATGCAGCTGCCAGG
TGCTTCCCAGGGGCTGACTGTACCAAGGGTTGCCCCAGGAATCATCTCTGCACAGCAGTCCCCTGGCAGT
GTGCCCACAGCAGCCCTGCCTGCCCTGGAACCACTGGGTCCCTCCTGCTATCAGCTGTGCTGGGCAACAG
CACCAGAAAGGTGTCTGAGTGACACCCCACCTAAAGCCTGTCTCAAGCCCTGCTGGGGCCACTTGCCCCC
ACAGCCGAATTCCCTGGACTCAGGACTGCTTTGCCTTCCTTGCCCTTCCTCCCACTGTCACCTGGCCAGT
CTTAGTGGCTCTCAGGCCCTGCTCTGGCCTGGCTGCCCACTACTGTATGGCTTGGAATAGTAATGAACTA
GTCCGTAACTTGAAAGTATTTCGATTTCTTGGCTTTATATATCTTGTGGAAAGGACGATCACTGGTATGC
GAGCATTAACTGACGCGTTAAGTCGACAATCAACCTCTGGATTACAAAATTTGTGAAAGATTGACTGGTA
TTCTTAACTATGTTGCTCCTTTTACGCTATGTGGATACGCTGCTTTAATGCCTTTGTATCATGCTATTGC
TTCCCGTATGGCTTTCATTTTCTCCTCCTTGTATAAATCCTGGTTGCTGTCTCTTTATGAGGAGTTGTGG
CCCGTTGTCAGGCAACGTGGCGTGGTGTGCACTGTGTTTGCTGACGCAACCCCCACTGGTTGGGGCATTG
CCACCACCTGTCAGCTCCTTTCCGGGACTTTCGCTTTCCCCCTCCCTATTGCCACGGCGGAACTCATCGC
CGCCTGCCTTGCCCGCTGCTGGACAGGGGCTCGGCTGTTGGGCACTGACAATTCCGTGGTGTTGTCGGGG
AAATCATCGTCCTTTCCTTGGCTGCTCGCCTGTGTTGCCACCTGGATTCTGCGCGGGACGTCCTTCTGCT
ACGTCCCTTCGGCCCTCAATCCAGCGGACCTTCCTTCCCGCGGCCTGCTGCCGGCTCTGCGGCCTCTTCC
GCGTCTTCGCCTTCGCCCTCAGACGAGTCGGATCTCCCTTTGGGCCGCCTCCCCGCGTCGACTTTAAGAC
CAATGACTTACAAGGCAGCTGTAGATCTTAGCCACTTTTTAAAAGAAAAGGGGGGACTGGAAGGGCTAAT
TCACTCCCAACGAAGACAAGATCTGCTTTTTGCTTGTACTGGGTCTCTCTGGTTAGACCAGATCTGAGCC
TGGGAGCTCTCTGGCTAACTAGGGAACCCACTGCTTAAGCCTCAATAAAGCTTGCCTTGAGTGCTTCAAG
TAGTGTGTGCCCGTCTGTTGTGTGACTCTGGTAACTAGAGATCCCTCAGACCCTTTTAGTCAGTGTGGAA
AATCTCTAGCAGTACGTATAGTAGTTCATGTCATCTTATTATTCAGTATTTATAACTTGCAAAGAAATGA
ATATCAGAGAGTGAGAGGAACTTGTTTATTGCAGCTTATAATGGTTACAAATAAAGCAATAGCATCACAA
ATTTCACAAATAAAGCATTTTTTTCACTGCATTCTAGTTGTGGTTTGTCCAAACTCATCAATGTATCTTA
TCATGTCTGGCTCTAGCTATCCCGCCCCTAACTCCGCCCATCCCGCCCCTAACTCCGCCCAGTTCCGCCC
ATTCTCCGCCCCATGGCTGACTAATTTTTTTTATTTATGCAGAGGCCGAGGCCGCCTCGGCCTCTGAGCT
ATTCCAGAAGTAGTGAGGAGGCTTTTTTGGAGGCCTAGGGACGTACCCAATTCGCCCTATAGTGAGTCGT
ATTACGCGCGCTCACTGGCCGTCGTTTTACAACGTCGTGACTGGGAAAACCCTGGCGTTACCCAACTTAA
TCGCCTTGCAGCACATCCCCCTTTCGCCAGCTGGCGTAATAGCGAAGAGGCCCGCACCGATCGCCCTTCC
CAACAGTTGCGCAGCCTGAATGGCGAATGGG
[124 nt withheld, positions 6752-6875]
C
[91 nt withheld, positions 6877-6967]
A
[49 nt withheld, positions 6969-7017]
CCTTTGACGTTGGAGTCCACGTTCTTT
[37 nt withheld, positions 7045-7081]
ACCCTATCTCGGTCTATTCTTTTGATTTATAAGGGATTTTGCCGATTTCGGCCTATTGGTTAAAAAATGA
GCTGATTTAACAAAAATTTAACGCGAATTTTAACAAAATATTAACGCTTACAATTTAGGTGGCACTTTTC
GGGGAAATGTGCGCGGAACCCCTATTTGTTTATTTTTCTAAATACATTCAAATATGTATCCGCTCATGAG
ACAATAACCCTGATAAATGCTTCAATAATATTGAAAAAGGAAGAGTATGAGTATTCAACATTTCCGTGTC
GCCCTTATTCCCTTTTTTGCGGCATTTTGCCTTCCTGTTTTTGCTCACCCAGAAACGCTGGTGAAAGTAA
AAGATGCTGAAGATCAGTTGGGTGCACGAGTGGGTTACATCGAACTGGATCTCAACAGCGGTAAGATCCT
TGAGAGTTTTCGCCCCGAAGAACGTTTTCCAATGATGAGCACTTTTAAAGTTCTGCTATGTGGCGCGGTA
TTATCCCGTATTGACGCCGGGCAAGAGCAACTCGGTCGCCGCATACACTATTCTCAGAATGACTTGGTTG
AGTACTCACCAGTCACAGAAAAGCATCTTACGGATGGCATGACAGTAAGAGAATTATGCAGTGCTGCCAT
AACCATGAGTGATAACACTGCGGCCAACTTACTTCTGACAACGATCGGAGGACCGAAGGAGCTAACCGCT
TTTTTGCACAACATGGGGGATCATGTAACTCGCCTTGATCGTTGGGAACCGGAGCTGAATGAAGCCATAC
CAAACGACGAGCGTGACACCACGATGCCTGTAGCAATGGCAACAACGTTGCGCAAACTATTAACTGGCGA
ACTACTTACTCTAGCTTCCCGGCAACAATTAATAGACTGGATGGAGGCGGATAAAGTTGCAGGACCACTT
CTGCGCTCGGCCCTTCCGGCTGGCTGGTTTATTGCTGATAAATCTGGAGCCGGTGAGCGTGGGTCTCGCG
GTATCATTGCAGCACTGGGGCCAGATGGTAAGCCCTCCCGTATCGTAGTTATCTACACGACGGGGAGTCA
GGCAACTATGGATGAACGAAATAGACAGATCGCTGAGATAGGTGCCTCACTGATTAAGCATTGGTAACTG
TCAGACCAAGTTTACTCATATATACTTTAGATTGATTTAAAACTTCATTTTTAATTTAAAAGGATCTAGG
TGAAGATCCTTTTTGATAATCTCATGACCAAAATCCCTTAACGTGAGTTTTCGTTCCACTGAGCGTCAGA
CCCCGTAGAAAAGATCAAAGGATCTTCTTGAGATCCTTTTTTTCTGCGCGTAATCTGCTGCTTGCAAACA
AAAAAACCACCGCTACCAGCGGTGGTTTGTTTGCCGGATCAAGAGCTACCAACTCTTTTTCCGAAGGTAA
CTGGCTTCAGCAGAGCGCAGATACCAAATACTGTTCTTCTAGTGTAGCCGTAGTTAGGCCACCACTTCAA
GAACTCTGTAGCACCGCCTACATACCTCGCTCTGCTAATCCTGTTACCAGTGGCTGCTGCCAGTGGCGAT
AAGTCGTGTCTTACCGGGTTGGACTCAAGACGATAGTTACCGGATAAGGCGCAGCGGTCGGGCTGAACGG
GGGGTTCGTGCACACAGCCCAGCTTGGAGCGAACGACCTACACCGAACTGAGATACCTACAGCGTGAGCT
ATGAGAAAGCGCCACGCTTCCCGAAGGGAGAAAGGCGGACAGGTATCCGGTAAGCGGCAGGGTCGGAACA
GGAGAGCGCACGAGGGAGCTTCCAGGGGGAAACGCCTGGTATCTTTATAGTCCTGTCGGGTTTCGCCACC
TCTGACTTGAGCGTCGATTTTTGTGATGCTCGTCAGGGGGGCGGAGCCTATGGAAAAACGCCAGCAACGC
GGCCTTTTTACGGTTCCTGGCCTTTTGCTGGCCTTTTGCTCACATGTTCTTTCCTGCGTTATCCCCTGAT
TCTGTGGATAACCGTATTACCGCCTTTGAGTGAGCTGATACCGCTCGCCGCAGCCGAACGACCGAGCGCA
GCGAGTCAGTGAGCGAGGAAGCGGAAGAGCGCCCAATACGCAAACCGCCTCTCCCCGCGCGTTGGCCGAT
TCATTAATGCAGCTGGCACGACAGGTTTCCCGACTGGAAAGCGGGCAGTGAGCGCAACGCAATTAATGTG
AGTTAGCTCACTCATTAGGCACCCCAGGCTTTACACTTTATGCTTCCGGCTCGTATGTTGTGTGGAATTG
TGAGCGGATAACAATTTCACACAGGAAACAGCTATGACCATGATTACGCCAAGCGCGCAATTAACCCTCA
CTAAAGGGAACAAAAGCTGGAGCTGCAAGC
