>Addgene plasmid #141634 | TFORF0524 | depositor partial sequence | sequence record 277039 | Insert
ACCGCCACCATGCATCAGGACGGGATCAGCAGCATGAACCAGCTTGGGGGGCTCTTTGTGAATGGCCGGC
CCCTGCCTCTGGATACCCGGCAGCAGATTGTGCGGCTAGCAGTCAGTGGAATGCGGCCCTGTGACATCTC
ACGGATCCTTAAGGTATCTAATGGCTGTGTGAGCAAGATCCTAGGGCGTTACTACCGCACAGGTGTCTTG
GAGCCAAAGGGCATTGGGGGAAGCAAGCCACGGCTGGCTACACCCCCTGTGGTGGCTCGAATTGCCCAGC
TGAAGGGTGAGTGTCCAGCCCTCTTTGCCTGGGAAATCCAACGCCAGCTTTGTGCTGAAGGGCTTTGCAC
CCAGGACAAGACTCCCAGTGTCTCCTCCATCAACCGAGTCCTGCGGGCATTACAGGAGGACCAGGGACTA
CCGTGCACACGGCTCAGGTCACCAGCTGTTTTGGCTCCAGCTGTCCTCACTCCCCATAGTGGCTCTGAGA
CTCCCCGGGGTACCCACCCAGGGACCGGCCACCGGAATCGGACTATCTTCTCCCCAAGCCAAGCAGAGGC
ACTGGAGAAAGAGTTCCAGCGTGGGCAGTATCCTGATTCAGTGGCCCGTGGAAAGCTGGCTACTGCCACC
TCTCTGCCTGAGGACACGGTGAGGGTCTGGTTTTCCAACAGAAGAGCCAAATGGCGTCGGCAAGAGAAGC
TCAAGTGGGAAATGCAGCTGCCAGGTGCTTCCCAGGGGCTGACTGTACCAAGGGTTGCCCCAGGAATCAT
CTCTGCACAGCAGTCCCCTGGCAGTGTGCCCACAGCAGCCCTGCCTGCCCTGGAACCACTGGGTCCCTCC
TGCTATCAGCTGTGCTGGGCAACAGCACCAGAAAGGTGTCTGAGTGACACCCCACCTAAAGCCTGTCTCA
AGCCCTGCTGGGGCCACTTGCCCCCACAGCCGAATTCCCTGGACTCAGGACTGCTTTGCCTTCCTTGCCC
TTCCTCCCACTGTCACCTGGCCAGTCTTAGTGGCTCTCAGGCCCTGCTCTGGCCTGGCTGCCCACTACTG
TATGGCTTGGAATAGTAATGAACTAGTCCGTAACTTGAAAGTATTTCGATTTCTTGGCTTTATATATCTT
GTGGAAAGGACGATCACTGGTATGCGAGCATTAACTG
