>Addgene plasmid #141634 | TFORF0524 | depositor partial sequence | sequence record 277040 | Barcode
TCACTGGTATGCGAGCATTAACTG
